>Addgene plasmid #81785 | pDONR223_REG1A_WT | addgene full sequence | sequence record 169133 | Addgene NGS Result
CTTTCCTGCGTTATCCCCTGATTCTGTGGATAACCGTATTACCGCCTTTGAGTGAGCTGATACCGCTCGC
CGCAGCCGAACGACCGAGCGCAGCGAGTCAGTGAGCGAGGAAGCGGAAGAGCGCCCAATACGCAAACCGC
CTCTCCCCGCGCGTTGGCCGATTCATTAATGCAGCTGGCACGACAGGTTTCCCGACTGGAAAGCGGGCAG
TGAGCGCAACGCAATTAATACGCGTACCGCTAGCCAGGAAGAGTTTGTAGAAACGCAAAAAGGCCATCCG
TCAGGATGGCCTTCTGCTTAGTTTGATGCCTGGCAGTTTATGGCGGGCGTCCTGCCCGCCACCCTCCGGG
CCGTTGCTTCACAACGTTCAAATCCGCTCCCGGCGGATTTGTCCTACTCAGGAGAGCGTTCACCGACAAA
CAACAGATAAAACGAAAGGCCCAGTCTTCCGACTGAGCCTTTCGTTTTATTTGATGCCTGGCAGTTCCCT
ACTCTCGCGTTAACGCTAGCATGGATGTTTTCCCAGTCACGACGTTGTAAAACGACGGCCAGTCTTAAGC
TCGGGCCCCAAATAATGATTTTATTTTGACTGATAGTGACCTGTTCGTTGCAACAAATTGATGAGCAATG
CTTTTTTATAATGCCAACTTTGTACAAAAAAGTTGGCACCATGGCTCAGACCAGCTCATACTTCATGCTG
ATCTCCTGCCTGATGTTTCTGTCTCAGAGCCAAGGCCAAGAGGCCCAGACAGAGTTGCCCCAGGCCCGGA
TCAGCTGCCCAGAAGGCACCAATGCCTATCGCTCCTACTGCTACTACTTTAATGAAGACCGTGAGACCTG
GGTTGATGCAGATCTCTATTGCCAGAACATGAATTCGGGCAACCTGGTGTCTGTGCTCACCCAGGCCGAG
GGTGCCTTTGTGGCCTCACTGATTAAGGAGAGTGGCACTGATGACTTCAATGTCTGGATTGGCCTCCATG
ACCCCAAAAAGAACCGCCGCTGGCACTGGAGCAGTGGGTCCCTGGTCTCCTACAAGTCCTGGGGCATTGG
AGCCCCAAGCAGTGTTAATCCTGGCTACTGTGTGAGCCTGACCTCAAGCACAGGATTCCAGAAATGGAAG
GATGTGCCTTGTGAAGACAAGTTCTCCTTTGTCTGCAAGTTCAAAAACTGATTGCCAACTTTCTTGTACA
AAGTTGGCATTATAAGAAAGCATTGCTTATCAATTTGTTGCAACGAACAGGTCACTATCAGTCAAAATAA
AATCATTATTTGCCATCCAGCTGATATCCCCTATAGTGAGTCGTATTACATGGTCATAGCTGTTTCCTGG
CAGCTCTGGCCCGTGTCTCAAAATCTCTGATGTTACATTGCACAAGATAAAAATATATCATCATGCCTCC
TCTAGACCAGCCAGGACAGAAATGCCTCGACTTCGCTGCTACCCAAGGTTGCCGGGTGACGCACACCGTG
GAAACGGATGAAGGCACGAACCCAGTGGACATAAGCCTGTTCGGTTCGTAAGCTGTAATGCAAGTAGCGT
ATGCGCTCACGCAACTGGTCCAGAACCTTGACCGAACGCAGCGGTGGTAACGGCGCAGTGGCGGTTTTCA
TGGCTTGTTATGACTGTTTTTTTGGGGTACAGTCTATGCCTCGGGCATCCAAGCAGCAAGCGCGTTACGC
CGTGGGTCGATGTTTGATGTTATGGAGCAGCAACGATGTTACGCAGCAGGGCAGTCGCCCTAAAACAAAG
TTAAACATTATGAGGGAAGCGGTGATCGCCGAAGTATCGACTCAACTATCAGAGGTAGTTGGCGTCATCG
AGCGCCATCTCGAACCGACGTTGCTGGCCGTACATTTGTACGGCTCCGCAGTGGATGGCGGCCTGAAGCC
ACACAGTGATATTGATTTGCTGGTTACGGTGACCGTAAGGCTTGATGAAACAACGCGGCGAGCTTTGATC
AACGACCTTTTGGAAACTTCGGCTTCCCCTGGAGAGAGCGAGATTCTCCGCGCTGTAGAAGTCACCATTG
TTGTGCACGACGACATCATTCCGTGGCGTTATCCAGCTAAGCGCGAACTGCAATTTGGAGAATGGCAGCG
CAATGACATTCTTGCAGGTATCTTCGAGCCAGCCACGATCGACATTGATCTGGCTATCTTGCTGACAAAA
GCAAGAGAACATAGCGTTGCCTTGGTAGGTCCAGCGGCGGAGGAACTCTTTGATCCGGTTCCTGAACAGG
ATCTATTTGAGGCGCTAAATGAAACCTTAACGCTATGGAACTCGCCGCCCGACTGGGCTGGCGATGAGCG
AAATGTAGTGCTTACGTTGTCCCGCATTTGGTACAGCGCAGTAACCGGCAAAATCGCGCCGAAGGATGTC
GCTGCCGACTGGGCAATGGAGCGCCTGCCGGCCCAGTATCAGCCCGTCATACTTGAAGCTAGACAGGCTT
ATCTTGGACAAGAAGAAGATCGCTTGGCCTCGCGCGCAGATCAGTTGGAAGAATTTGTCCACTACGTGAA
AGGCGAGATCACCAAGGTAGTCGGCAAATAACCCTCGAGCCACCCATGACCAAAATCCCTTAACGTGAGT
TACGCGTCGTTCCACTGAGCGTCAGACCCCGTAGAAAAGATCAAAGGATCTTCTTGAGATCCTTTTTTTC
TGCGCGTAATCTGCTGCTTGCAAACAAAAAAACCACCGCTACCAGCGGTGGTTTGTTTGCCGGATCAAGA
GCTACCAACTCTTTTTCCGAAGGTAACTGGCTTCAGCAGAGCGCAGATACCAAATACTGTTCTTCTAGTG
TAGCCGTAGTTAGGCCACCACTTCAAGAACTCTGTAGCACCGCCTACATACCTCGCTCTGCTAATCCTGT
TACCAGTGGCTGCTGCCAGTGGCGATAAGTCGTGTCTTACCGGGTTGGACTCAAGACGATAGTTACCGGA
TAAGGCGCAGCGGTCGGGCTGAACGGGGGGTTCGTGCACACAGCCCAGCTTGGAGCGAACGACCTACACC
GAACTGAGATACCTACAGCGTGAGCTATGAGAAAGCGCCACGCTTCCCGAAGGGAGAAAGGCGGACAGGT
ATCCGGTAAGCGGCAGGGTCGGAACAGGAGAGCGCACGAGGGAGCTTCCAGGGGGAAACGCCTGGTATCT
TTATAGTCCTGTCGGGTTTCGCCACCTCTGACTTGAGCGTCGATTTTTGTGATGCTCGTCAGGGGGGCGG
AGCCTATGGAAAAACGCCAGCAACGCGGCCTTTTTACGGTTCCTGGCCTTTTGCTGGCCTTTTGCTCACA
TGTT
Features (pLannotate 1.2.2; 12 found; start..end, strand, type, name):
    121..213     +  CDS            lacI (fragment): lac repressor; lacI; The lac repressor binds to the lac operator to inhibit transcription in E. coli. This inhibition can be relieved by adding lactose or isopropyl-β-D-thiogalactopyranoside (IPTG).
    268..295     -  terminator     rrnB T2 terminator: transcription terminator T2 from the E. coli rrnB gene
    427..470     +  terminator     rrnB T1 terminator: Escherichia coli rrnB; transcription terminator T1 from the E. coli rrnB gene
    517..553     -  CDS            lacZα (fragment): LacZα fragment of β-galactosidase; lacZ fragment
    570..665     +  protein_bind   attL3: mutant version of attL; recombination site for the Gateway® LR reaction LR Clonase™
    671..1168    +  CDS            REG1A: REG1A_HUMAN - Also known as PSPS, PSPS1, REG. Experimental evidence at protein level: Swiss-Prot protein existence level 1. Might act as an inhibitor of spontaneous calcium carbonate precipitation. May be associated with neuronal sprouting in brain, and with brain and pancreas regeneration. From Homo sapiens (Human).
   1176..1271    -  protein_bind   attL3: mutant version of attL; recombination site for the Gateway® LR reaction LR Clonase™
   1290..1308    -  promoter       T7 promoter: promoter for bacteriophage T7 RNA polymerase
   1498..1521    +  promoter       Pc promoter (fragment): intI1 (promoter lies within the coding sequence); class 1 integron promoter
   1697..1753    +  CDS            GmR (fragment): gentamycin acetyltransferase; aacC1; confers resistance to gentamycin
   1760..2551    +  CDS            SmR: aminoglycoside adenylyltransferase (Murphy, 1985); aadA; confers resistance to spectinomycin and streptomycin
   2644..3232    +  rep_origin     ori: high-copy-number ColE1/pMB1/pBR322/pUC origin of replication
