[The description below was written by a language model from this plasmid's Addgene catalogue record and pLannotate feature annotations shown in this document.]
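Description:
pDONR223_REG1A_WT is a Gateway entry clone built on the Invitrogen pDONR223 backbone and carrying the wild-type open reading frame of human REG1A (regenerating family member 1 alpha, also known as PSP or PTP). It belongs to the Target Accelerator Plasmid Collection, a set of wild-type and variant cancer-gene ORFs assembled for systematic functional testing of alleles. The sequenced plasmid is about 3.3 kb. It replicates in E. coli at high copy from a ColE1/pUC-type origin and is selected with spectinomycin through the aadA (SmR) aminoglycoside adenylyltransferase gene. Upstream of that gene, the annotation detects a class 1 integron Pc promoter fragment and a short gentamicin acetyltransferase remnant, which probably reflect the origin of the resistance cassette rather than functional parts.

The REG1A coding sequence (roughly 500 bp) lies between two attL recombination sites in opposite orientations. The annotation software labels both as attL3, whereas standard entry clones are normally described as attL1/attL2, so the site names in the feature table should be treated with caution. The ORF is in the "closed" configuration, with a stop codon directly after the insert, so it expresses native protein without C-terminal fusions once moved to a destination vector. No promoter drives the insert here, and rrnB T1 and T2 terminators upstream help insulate it from read-through transcription. A T7 promoter downstream of the cassette points back toward it, and small lacI and lacZα fragments are backbone remnants. The plasmid is not an expression construct. It serves as a sequence-verified source from which REG1A can be transferred by LR Clonase recombination into expression destination vectors of choice.
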