Addgene plasmid #81785: pDONR223_REG1A_WT
Purpose: Gateway Donor vector containing REG1A , part of the Target Accelerator Plasmid Collection.
Depositing lab: Jesse Boehm & William Hahn & David Root. Depositing organization: Broad Institute. Publication: Systematic Functional Interrogation of Rare Cancer Variants Identifies Oncogenic Alleles. Kim E, Ilic N, Shrestha Y, Zou L, Kamburov A, Zhu C, Yang X, Lubonja R, Tran N, Nguyen C, Lawrence MS, Piccioni F, Bagul M, Doench JG, Chouinard CR, Wu X, Hogstrom L, Natoli T, Tamayo P, Horn H, Corsello SM, Lage K, Root DE, Subramanian A, Golub TR, Getz G, Boehm JS, Hahn WC. Cancer Discov. 2016 Jul;6(7):714-26. doi: 10.1158/2159-8290.CD-16-0160. Epub 2016 May 4. PubMed 27147599.
Backbone
  Vector backbone: pDONR223
  Backbone manufacturer: Invitrogen
  Backbone size w/o insert (bp): 2790
  Vector type: Gateway Entry vector
Growth in bacteria
  Bacterial resistance: Spectinomycin, 50 μg/mL
  Growth temperature: 37°C
  Growth strain: DH5alpha
  Copy number: High Copy
Gene/Insert
  Gene/Insert name: REG1A (alt name: NM_002909.4)
  Species: H. sapiens (human)
  Mutation: WT
  Entrez Gene: REG1A (a.k.a. ICRF, P19, PSP, PSPS, PSPS1, PTP, REG)
  Promoter: None
  Cloning method: Gateway Cloning
  Sequencing primers: 5′ M13pUC-fwd; 3′ M13-Rev
Terms and licenses: Academic/Nonprofit Terms; Industry Terms: Not Available to Industry
Depositor comments: Closed state: stop codon immediately follows insert
How to cite: pDONR223_REG1A_WT was a gift from Jesse Boehm & William Hahn & David Root (Addgene plasmid # 81785 ; http://n2t.net/addgene:81785 ; RRID:Addgene_81785)
