>Addgene plasmid #81785 | pDONR223_REG1A_WT | depositor partial sequence | sequence record 155104 | Insert sequence
ATGGCTCAGACCAGCTCATACTTCATGCTGATCTCCTGCCTGATGTTTCTGTCTCAGAGCCAAGGCCAAG
AGGCCCAGACAGAGTTGCCCCAGGCCCGGATCAGCTGCCCAGAAGGCACCAATGCCTATCGCTCCTACTG
CTACTACTTTAATGAAGACCGTGAGACCTGGGTTGATGCAGATCTCTATTGCCAGAACATGAATTCGGGC
AACCTGGTGTCTGTGCTCACCCAGGCCGAGGGTGCCTTTGTGGCCTCACTGATTAAGGAGAGTGGCACTG
ATGACTTCAATGTCTGGATTGGCCTCCATGACCCCAAAAAGAACCGCCGCTGGCACTGGAGCAGTGGGTC
CCTGGTCTCCTACAAGTCCTGGGGCATTGGAGCCCCAAGCAGTGTTAATCCTGGCTACTGTGTGAGCCTG
ACCTCAAGCACAGGATTCCAGAAATGGAAGGATGTGCCTTGTGAAGACAAGTTCTCCTTTGTCTGCAAGT
TCAAAAAC
