>Addgene plasmid #81785 | pDONR223_REG1A_WT | addgene partial sequence | sequence record 160499 | M13-F20 5'-TGTAAAACGACGGCCAGT-3'
TTTTATTTTGACTGATAGTGACCTGTTCGTTGCAACAAATTGATGAGCAATGCTTTTTTATAATGCCAAC
TTTGTACAAAAAAGTTGGCACCATGGCTCAGACCAGCTCATACTTCATGCTGATCTCCTGCCTGATGTTT
CTGTCTCAGAGCCAAGGCCAAGAGGCCCAGACAGAGTTGCCCCAGGCCCGGATCAGCTGCCCAGAAGGCA
CCAATGCCTATCGCTCCTACTGCTACTACTTTAATGAAGACCGTGAGACCTGGGTTGATGCAGATCTCTA
TTGCCAGAACATGAATTCGGGCAACCTGGTGTCTGTGCTCACCCAGGCCGAGGGTGCCTTTGTGGCCTCA
CTGATTAAGGAGAGTGGCACTGATGACTTCAATGTCTGGATTGGCCTCCATGACCCCAAAAAGAACCGCC
GCTGGCACTGGAGCAGTGGGTCCCTGGTCTCCTACAAGTCCTGGGGCATTGGAGCCCCAAGCAGTGTTAA
TCCTGGCTACTGTGTGAGCCTGACCTCAAGCACAGGATTCCAGAAATGGAAGGATGTGCCTTGTGAAGAC
AAGTTCTCCTTTGTCTGCAAGTTCAAAAACTGATTGCCAACTTTCTTGTACAAAGTTGGCATTATAAGAA
AGCATTGCTTATCAATTTGTTGCAACGAACAGGTCACTATCAGTCAAAATAAAATCATTATTTGCCATCC
AGCTGATATCCCCTATAGTGAGTCGTATTACATGGTCATAGCTGTTTCCTGGCAGCTCTGGCCCGTGTCT
CAAAATCTCTGATGTTACATTGCACAAGATAAAAATATATCATCATGCCTCCTCTAGACCAGCCAGGACA
GAAATGCCTCGACTTCGCTGCTACCCAAGGTTGCCGGGTGACGCACACCGTGGAAACGGATGAAGGCACG
AACCCAGTGGACATAAGCCTGTTCGGTTCGTAAGCTGTAATGCAAGTAGCGTATGCGCTCACGCAACTGG
TCCAGAACCTTGACCGAACGCAGCGGTGGTAACGGCGCA
